Addgene plasmid #152172: pGBW-m4133569
Purpose: Mammalian expression plasmid for SARS-CoV-2 M (membrane)
Depositing lab: Ginkgo Bioworks & Benjie Chen. Depositing organization: Ginkgo Bioworks.
Backbone
  Vector backbone: pTwist_CMV_Hygro_6
  Backbone size w/o insert (bp): 6525
  Vector type: Mammalian Expression
  Selectable markers: Hygromycin
Growth in bacteria
  Bacterial resistance: Ampicillin, 100 μg/mL
  Growth temperature: 37°C
  Growth strain: DH5alpha
  Copy number: High Copy
Gene/Insert
  Gene/Insert name: SARS-CoV-2 M (membrane) (alt names: membrane glycoprotein; M protein)
  Species: Severe acute respiratory syndrome coronavirus 2
  Insert size (bp): 662
  Mutation: wt
  Entrez Gene: M (a.k.a. GU280_gp05)
  Promoter: CMV
  Tag / fusion protein: Cleavable TEV;CBP (C terminal on backbone)
  Cloning method: Unknown
Resource information
  A portion of this plasmid was derived from a plasmid made by: GinkgoBioworks
Depositor comments: NCBI reference sequence: YP_009724393.1
How to cite: pGBW-m4133569 was a gift from Ginkgo Bioworks & Benjie Chen (Addgene plasmid # 152172 ; http://n2t.net/addgene:152172 ; RRID:Addgene_152172)
