[The description below was written by a language model from this plasmid's Addgene catalogue record and pLannotate feature annotations shown in this document.]
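Description:
pGBW-m4133569 is a mammalian expression plasmid carrying the wild-type membrane (M) glycoprotein gene of SARS-CoV-2, built on the pTwist_CMV_Hygro_6 backbone. It is propagated in E. coli through a high-copy ColE1/pUC-type origin and selected with ampicillin via a full-length β-lactamase (AmpR) gene. For selection in mammalian cells, a separate cassette places a hygromycin B phosphotransferase gene under the human ubiquitin C (UbC) promoter, followed by a synthetic polyadenylation signal. The sequenced record is about 7.3 kb, consistent with the stated backbone plus an insert of roughly 0.66 kb.

The M coding sequence is driven by the human cytomegalovirus immediate-early enhancer and promoter and is followed by an SV40 polyadenylation signal. According to the catalogue entry, the backbone supplies a C-terminal tag consisting of a TEV protease cleavage site and a calmodulin-binding peptide (CBP). The automated annotation detects only a short CBP fragment just downstream of the M reading frame and does not call the TEV site. Such a tag would allow calcium-dependent capture on calmodulin resin and removal of the tag by TEV cleavage. The expression unit is bracketed by 5' and 3' β-globin insulator elements, and bacterial terminators (T7 and rrnG) lie around the cassettes, presumably to limit read-through transcription between modules.

M is a viral envelope component with a central role in virion morphogenesis and assembly through interactions with other viral proteins, including regulation of spike localisation at the cis-Golgi. The plasmid suits transient or hygromycin-selected expression of tagged M in mammalian cells, although the record states no application beyond mammalian expression.
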