Features (pLannotate 1.2.2; 20 found; start..end, strand, type, name):
     45..116     +  misc_feature   5' β-globin insulator: insulator upstream of the human β-globin locus (Farrell et al., 2002)
    121..167     -  terminator     T7 terminator: transcription terminator for bacteriophage T7 RNA polymerase
    185..233     -  polyA_signal   poly(A) signal: synthetic polyadenylation signal
    314..617     +  enhancer       CMV enhancer: human cytomegalovirus immediate early enhancer
    690..707     -  promoter       CMV promoter (fragment): human cytomegalovirus (CMV) immediate early promoter
    770..821     +  promoter       CMVd2 promoter: truncated human cytomegalovirus (CMV) immediate early promoter that yields moderately reduced expression relative to the full-length promoter
    896..1561    +  CDS            VME1_SARS2: Experimental evidence at protein level: Swiss-Prot protein existence level 1. Component of the viral envelope that plays a central role in virus morphogenesis and assembly via its interactions with other viral proteins (By similarity). Regulates the localization of S protein at cis-Golgi, the place of virus budding (PubMed:33229438). May act by binding cytoplasmic c-terminus of S (PubMed:33229438). From Severe acute respiratory syndrome coronavirus 2 (2019-nCoV) (SARS-CoV-2).
   1589..1605    +  CDS            CBP (fragment): calmodulin-binding peptide derived from skeletal muscle myosin light chain kinase; binds calmodulin with nanomolar affinity in the presence of calcium
   1729..1850    -  polyA_signal   SV40 poly(A) signal: SV40 polyadenylation signal
   1873..1942    -  CDS            large T antigen (fragment): large T antigen from SV40 (simian virus 40)
   1965..2011    +  terminator     T7 terminator: transcription terminator for bacteriophage T7 RNA polymerase
   2041..2177    +  terminator     rrnG terminator: transcription terminator from the E. coli ribosomal RNA rrnG operon (Albrechtsen et al., 1991)
   2222..2293    +  misc_feature   3' β-globin insulator: insulator downstream of the human β-globin locus (Farrell et al., 2002)
   2519..3107    -  rep_origin     ori: high-copy-number ColE1/pMB1/pBR322/pUC origin of replication
   3279..3343    -  CDS            bla(M) (fragment): β-lactamase lacking the signal sequence; bla(M); allows cytosolic expression of β-lactamase
   3607..4816    +  promoter       UbC promoter: human ubiquitin C promoter
   4826..5847    +  CDS            HygR (fragment): hygromycin B phosphotransferase confers resistance to hygromycin
   5875..5923    +  polyA_signal   poly(A) signal: synthetic polyadenylation signal
   6189..7049    +  CDS            AmpR: β-lactamase; bla; confers resistance to ampicillin, carbenicillin, and related antibiotics
   7062..7198    +  terminator     rrnG terminator: transcription terminator from the E. coli ribosomal RNA rrnG operon (Albrechtsen et al., 1991)
>Addgene plasmid #152172 | pGBW-m4133569 | addgene full sequence | sequence record 307309 | Addgene NGS Result
AGCTATCGTCAGCTTACCTTTTTGGCAGCGATCGCGGCTCCCGACATCTTGGACCATTAGCTCCACAGGT
ATCTTCTTCCCTCTAGTGGTCATAACAGCAGCTTCAGCTACCTCTCAATTCAAAAAACCCCTCAAGACCC
GTTTAGAGGCCCCAAGGGGTTATGCTATCAATCGTTGCGTTACACACACAAAAAACCAACACACATCCAT
CTTCGATGGATAGCGATTTTATTATCTAACTGCTGATCGAGTGTAGCCAGATCTAGTAATCAATTACGGG
GTCATTAGTTCATAGCCCATATATGGAGTTCCGCGTTACATAACTTACGGTAAATGGCCCGCCTGGCTGA
CCGCCCAACGACCCCCGCCCATTGACGTCAATAATGACGTATGTTCCCATAGTAACGCCAATAGGGACTT
TCCATTGACGTCAATGGGTGGAGTATTTACGGTAAACTGCCCACTTGGCAGTACATCAAGTGTATCATAT
GCCAAGTACGCCCCCTATTGACGTCAATGACGGTAAATGGCCCGCCTGGCATTATGCCCAGTACATGACC
TTATGGGACTTTCCTACTTGGCAGTACATCTACGTATTAGTCATCGCTATTACCATGCTGATGCGGTTTT
GGCAGTACATCAATGGGCGTGGATAGCGGTTTGACTCACGGGGATTTCCAAGTCTCCACCCCATTGACGT
CAATGGGAGTTTGTTTTGGCACCAAAATCAACGGGACTTTCCAAAATGTCGTAACAACTCCGCCCCATTG
ACGCAAATGGGCGGTAGGCGTGTACGGTGGGAGGTCTATATAAGCAGAGCTGGTTTAGTGAACCGTCAGA
TCAGATCTTTGTCGATCCTACCATCCACTCGACACACCCGCCAGCGGCCGCCACCATGGCAGATTCCAAC
GGTACTATTACCGTTGAAGAGCTTAAAAAGCTCCTTGAACAATGGAACCTAGTAATAGGTTTCCTATTCC
TTACATGGATTTGTCTTCTACAATTTGCCTATGCCAACAGGAATAGGTTTTTGTATATAATTAAGTTAAT
TTTCCTCTGGCTGTTATGGCCAGTAACTTTAGCTTGTTTTGTGCTTGCTGCTGTTTACAGAATAAATTGG
ATCACCGGTGGAATTGCTATCGCAATGGCTTGTCTTGTAGGCTTGATGTGGCTCAGCTACTTCATTGCTT
CTTTCAGACTGTTTGCGCGTACGCGTTCCATGTGGTCATTCAATCCAGAAACTAACATTCTTCTCAACGT
GCCACTCCATGGCACTATTCTGACCAGACCGCTTCTAGAAAGTGAACTCGTAATCGGAGCTGTGATCCTT
CGTGGACATCTTCGTATTGCTGGACACCATCTAGGACGCTGTGACATCAAGGACCTGCCTAAAGAAATCA
CTGTTGCTACATCACGAACGCTTTCTTATTACAAATTGGGAGCTTCGCAGCGTGTAGCAGGTGACTCAGG
TTTTGCTGCATACAGTCGCTACAGGATTGGCAACTATAAATTAAACACAGACCATTCCAGTAGCAGTGAC
AATATTGCTTTGCTTGTACAGGAAAACCTTTACTTTCAGTCGAAGAGGCGATGGAAAAAGAATTTTATCG
CGGTGAGTGCAGCCAACAGATTCAAAAAGATATCCTCGTCTGGTGCCCTCTAAGGATCCGCAGGCCTCTG
CTAGCTTGACTGACTGAGATACAGCGTACCTTCAGCTCACAGACATGATAAGATACATTGATGAGTTTGG
ACAAACCACAACTAGAATGCAGTGAAAAAAATGCTTTATTTGTGAAATTTGTGATGCTATTGCTTTATTT
GTAACCATTATAAGCTGCAATAAACAAGTTAACAACAACAATTGCATTCATTTTATGTTTCAGGTTCAGG
GGGAGGTGTGGGAGGTTTTTTAAAGCAAGTAAAACCTCTACAAATGTGGTATTGGCCCATCTCTATCGGT
ATCGTAGCATAACCCCTTGGGGCCTCTAAACGGGTCTTGAGGGGTTTTTTGTGCCCCTCGGGCCGGATTG
CTATCTACCGGCATTGGCGCAGAAAAAAATGCCTGATGCGACGCTGCGCGTCTTATACTCCCACATATGC
CAGATTCAGCAACGGATACGGCTTCCCCAACTTGCCCACTTCCATACGTGTCCTCCTTACCAGAAATTTA
TCCTTAAGGTCGTCAGCTATCCTGCAGGCGATCTCTCGATTTCGATCAAGACATTCCTTTAATGGTCTTT
TCTGGACACCACTAGGGGTCAGAAGTAGTTCATCAAACTTTCTTCCCTCCCTAATCTCATTGGTTACCTT
GGGCTATCGAAACTTAATTAACCAGTCAAGTCAGCTACTTGGCGAGATCGACTTGTCTGGGTTTCGACTA
CGCTCAGAATTGCGTCAGTCAAGTTCGATCTGGTCCTTGCTATTGCACCCGTTCTCCGATTACGAGTTTC
ATTTAAATCATGTGAGCAAAAGGCCAGCAAAAGGCCAGGAACCGTAAAAAGGCCGCGTTGCTGGCGTTTT
TCCATAGGCTCCGCCCCCCTGACGAGCATCACAAAAATCGACGCTCAAGTCAGAGGTGGCGAAACCCGAC
AGGACTATAAAGATACCAGGCGTTTCCCCCTGGAAGCTCCCTCGTGCGCTCTCCTGTTCCGACCCTGCCG
CTTACCGGATACCTGTCCGCCTTTCTCCCTTCGGGAAGCGTGGCGCTTTCTCATAGCTCACGCTGTAGGT
ATCTCAGTTCGGTGTAGGTCGTTCGCTCCAAGCTGGGCTGTGTGCACGAACCCCCCGTTCAGCCCGACCG
CTGCGCCTTATCCGGTAACTATCGTCTTGAGTCCAACCCGGTAAGACACGACTTATCGCCACTGGCAGCA
GCCACTGGTAACAGGATTAGCAGAGCGAGGTATGTAGGCGGTGCTACAGAGTTCTTGAAGTGGTGGCCTA
ACTACGGCTACACTAGAAGAACAGTATTTGGTATCTGCGCTCTGCTGAAGCCAGTTACCTTCGGAAAAAG
AGTTGGTAGCTCTTGATCCGGCAAACAAACCACCGCTGGTAGCGGTGGTTTTTTTGTTTGCAAGCAGCAG
ATTACGCGCAGAAAAAAAGGATCTCAAGAAGATCCTTTGATCTTTTCTACGGGGTCTGACGCTCAGTGGA
ACGAAAACTCACGTTAAGGGATTTTGGTCATGAGATTATCAAAAAGGATCTTCACCTAGATCCTTTTAAA
TTAAAAATGAAGTTTTAAATCAATCTAAAGTATATATGAGTAAACTTGGTCTGACAGTTACCAATGCTTA
ATCAGTGAGGCACCTATCTCAGCGATCTGTCTATTTCGTTCATCCATAGTTGCATTTAAATTTCCGAACT
CTCCAAGGCCCTCGTCGGAAAATCTTCAAACCTTTCGTCCGATCCATCTTGCAGGCTACCTCTCGAACGA
ACTATCGCAAGTCTCTTGGCCGGCCTTGCGCCTTGGCTATTGCTTGGCAGCGCCTATCGCCAGGTATTAC
TCCAATCCCGAATATCCGAGATCGGGATCACCCGAGAGAAGTTCAACCTACATCCTCAATCCCGATCTAT
CCGAGATCCGAGGAATATCGAAATCGGGGCGCGCCTGGCCTCCGCGCCGGGTTTTGGCGCCTCCCGCGGG
CGCCCCCCTCGTCACGGCGAGCGCTGCCACGTCAGACGAAGGGCGCAGGAGCGTCCTGATCCTTCCGCCC
GGACGCTCAGGACAGCGGCCCGCTGCTCATAAGACTCGGCCTTAGAACCCCAGTATCAGCAGAAGGACAT
TTTAGGACGGGACTTGGGTGACTCTAGGGCACTGGTTTTCTTTCCAGAGAGCGGAACAGGCGAGGAAAAG
TAGTCCCTTCTCGGCGATTCTGCGGAGGGATCTCCGTGGGGCGGTGAACGCCGATGATTATATAAGGACG
CGCCGGGTGTGGCACAGCTAGTTCCGTCGCAGCCGGGATTTGGGTCGCGGTTCTTGTTTGTGGATCGCTG
TGATCGTCACTTGGTGAGTAGCGGGCTGCTGGGCTGGCCGGGGCTTTCGTGGCCGCCGGGCCGCTCGGTG
GGACGGAAGCGTGTGGAGAGACCGCCAAGGGCTGTAGTCTGGGTCCGCGAGCAAGGTTGCCCTGAACTGG
GGGTTGGGGGGAGCGCAGCAAAATGGCGGCTGTTCCCGAGTCTTGAATGGAAGACGCTTGTGAGGCGGGC
TGTGAGGTCGTTGAAACAAGGTGGGGGGCATGGTGGGCGGCAAGAACCCAAGGTCTTGAGCCCTTCGCTA
ATGCGGGAAAGCTCTTATTCGGGTGAGATGGGCTGGGCACCATCTGGGGACCCTGACGTGAAGTTTGTCA
CTGACTGGAGAACTCGGTTTGTCGTCTGTTGCGGGGGCGGCAGTTATGGCGGTGCCGTTGGGCAGTGCAC
CCGTACCTTTGGGAGCGCGCGCCCTCGTCGTGTCGTGACGTCACCCGTTCTGTTGGCTTATAATGCAGGG
TGGGGCCACCTGCCGGTAGGTGTGCGGTAGGCTTTTCTCCGTCGCAGGACGCAGGGTTCGGGCCTAGGGT
AGGCTCTCCTGAATCGACAGGCGCCGGACCTCTGGTGAGGGGAGGGATAAGTGAGGCGTCAGTTTCTTTG
GTCGGTTTTATGTACCTATCTTCTTAAGTAGCTGAAGCTCCGGTTTTGAACTATGCGCTCGGGGTTGGCG
AGTGTGTTTTGTGAAGTTTTTTAGGCACCTTTTGAAATGTAATCATTTGGGTCAATATGTAATTTTCAGT
GTTAGACTTGTAAATTGTCCGCTAAATTCTGGCCGTTTTTGGCTTTTTTGTTAGACAACATGGGTAAAAA
GCCTGAACTCACCGCGACGTCTGTCGAGAAGTTTCTGATCGAAAAGTTCGACAGCGTCTCCGACCTGATG
CAGCTCTCGGAGGGCGAAGAATCTCGTGCTTTCAGCTTCGATGTAGGAGGGCGTGGATATGTCCTGCGGG
TAAATAGCTGCGCCGATGGTTTCTACAAAGATCGTTATGTTTATCGGCACTTTGCATCCGCCGCGCTCCC
GATTCCGGAAGTGCTTGACATTGGGGAGTTCAGCGAGAGCCTGACCTATTGCATCTCCCGCCGTGCACAG
GGTGTCACGTTGCAAGACCTGCCTGAAACCGAACTGCCCGCTGTTCTGCAGCCGGTCGCGGAGGCAATGG
ATGCCATCGCTGCCGCCGATCTTAGCCAGACGAGCGGGTTCGGCCCATTCGGACCGCAAGGAATCGGTCA
ATACACTACATGGCGTGATTTCATATGCGCGATTGCTGATCCCCATGTGTATCACTGGCAAACTGTGATG
GACGACACCGTCAGTGCGTCCGTCGCGCAGGCTCTCGATGAGCTGATGCTTTGGGCCGAGGACTGCCCCG
AAGTCCGGCACCTCGTGCACGCGGATTTCGGCTCCAACAATGTCCTGACGGACAATGGCCGCATAACAGC
GGTCATTGACTGGAGCGAGGCGATGTTCGGGGATTCCCAATACGAGGTCGCCAACATCTTCTTCTGGAGG
CCGTGGTTGGCTTGTATGGAGCAGCAGACGCGCTACTTCGAGCGGAGGCATCCGGAGCTTGCAGGATCGC
CCCGGCTCCGGGCGTATATGCTCCGCATTGGTCTTGACCAACTCTATCAGAGCTTGGTTGACGGCAATTT
CGATGATGCAGCTTGGGCGCAGGGTCGATGCGACGCAATCGTCCGATCCGGAGCCGGGACTGTCGGGCGT
ACACAAATCGCCCGCAGAAGCGCCGCCGTCTGGACCGATGGCTGTGTAGAAGTACTCGCCGATAGTGGAA
ACCGACGCCCCAGCACTCGTCCGAGGGCAAAGGAATAAGCTAGTATGTAAGCCTAGTCTTAGATAATAAA
ATCGCTATCCATCGAAGATGGATGTGTGTTGGTTTTTTGTGTGTGTAACGCTAGGCGCGCCTGGTGTACC
GAGAACGATCCTCTCAGTGCGAGTCTCGACGATCCATATCGTTGCTTGGCAGTCAGCCAGTCGGAATCCA
GCTTGGGACCCAGGAAGTCCAATCGTCAGATATTGTACTCAAGCCTGGTCACGGCAGCGTACCGATCTGT
TTAAACCTAGATATTGATAGTCTGATCGGTCAACGTATAATCGAGTCCTAGCTTTTGCAAACATCTATCA
AGAGACAGGATCAGCAGGAGGCTTTCGCATGAGTATTCAACATTTCCGTGTCGCCCTTATTCCCTTTTTT
GCGGCATTTTGCCTTCCTGTTTTTGCTCACCCAGAAACGCTGGTGAAAGTAAAAGATGCTGAAGATCAGT
TGGGTGCGCGAGTGGGTTACATCGAACTGGATCTCAACAGCGGTAAGATCCTTGAGAGTTTTCGCCCCGA
AGAACGCTTTCCAATGATGAGCACTTTTAAAGTTCTGCTATGTGGCGCGGTATTATCCCGTATTGACGCC
GGGCAAGAGCAACTCGGTCGCCGCATACACTATTCTCAGAATGACTTGGTTGAGTATTCACCAGTCACAG
AAAAGCATCTTACGGATGGCATGACAGTAAGAGAATTATGCAGTGCTGCCATAACCATGAGTGATAACAC
TGCGGCCAACTTACTTCTGACAACGATTGGAGGACCGAAGGAGCTAACCGCTTTTTTGCACAACATGGGG
GATCATGTAACTCGCCTTGATCGTTGGGAACCGGAGCTGAATGAAGCCATACCAAACGACGAGCGTGACA
CCACGATGCCTGTAGCAATGGCAACAACCTTGCGTAAACTATTAACTGGCGAACTACTTACTCTAGCTTC
CCGGCAACAGTTGATAGACTGGATGGAGGCGGATAAAGTTGCAGGACCACTTCTGCGCTCGGCCCTTCCG
GCTGGCTGGTTTATTGCTGATAAATCTGGAGCCGGTGAGCGTGGGTCTCGCGGTATCATTGCAGCACTGG
GGCCAGATGGTAAGCCCTCCCGTATCGTAGTTATCTACACGACGGGGAGTCAGGCAACTATGGATGAACG
AAATAGACAGATCGCTGAGATAGGTGCCTCACTGATTAAGCATTGGTAACCGATTCTAGGTGCATTGGCG
CAGAAAAAAATGCCTGATGCGACGCTGCGCGTCTTATACTCCCACATATGCCAGATTCAGCAACGGATAC
GGCTTCCCCAACTTGCCCACTTCCATACGTGTCCTCCTTACCAGAAATTTATCCTTAAGATCCCGAATCG
TTTAAACTCGACTCTGGCTCTATCGAATCTCCGTCGTTTCGAGCTTACGCGAACAGCCGTGGCGCTCATT
TGCTCGTCGGGCATCGAATCTCGTC
